LOCUS       Exported 9569 bp ds-DNA circular SYN 12-MAY-2021
DEFINITION  Use with Addgene 40615 for blue light transcription control in yeast
            .
ACCESSION   .
VERSION     .
KEYWORDS    pDBTrp-LexABD-CRY2FL
SOURCE      synthetic DNA construct
  ORGANISM  synthetic DNA construct
REFERENCE   1 (bases 1 to 9569)
  AUTHORS   Pathak GP, Strickland D, Vrana JD, Tucker CL
  TITLE     Benchmarking of optical dimerizer systems.
  JOURNAL   ACS Synth Biol. 2014 Nov 21;3(11):832-8. doi: 10.1021/sb500291r.
            Epub 2014 Nov 5.
  PUBMED    25350266
REFERENCE   2 (bases 1 to 9569)
  AUTHORS   .
  TITLE     Direct Submission
  JOURNAL   Exported May 12, 2021 from SnapGene Server 1.1.58
            http://www.snapgene.com
FEATURES             Location/Qualifiers
     source          1..9569
                     /organism="synthetic DNA construct"
                     /mol_type="other DNA"
     primer_bind     complement(10..28)
                     /label=pBRforEco
                     /note="pBR322 vectors, upsteam of EcoRI site, forward
                     primer"
     misc_feature    70..573
                     /label=CEN/ARS
                     /note="S. cerevisiae CEN6 centromere fused to an
                     autonomously replicating sequence"
     primer_bind     complement(801..820)
                     /label=pENTR-R
                     /note="pENTR vectors, reverse primer"
     CDS             812..1627
                     /codon_start=1
                     /gene="aph(3')-Ia"
                     /product="aminoglycoside phosphotransferase"
                     /label=KanR
                     /note="confers resistance to kanamycin in bacteria or G418
                     (Geneticin(R)) in eukaryotes"
                     /translation="MSHIQRETSCWRPRLNSNMDADLYGYKWARDNVGQSGATIFRLYG
                     KPDAPELFLKHGKGSVANDVTDEMVRLNWLTEFMPLPTIKHFIRTPDDAWLLTTAIRGK
                     TAFQVLEEYPDSGENIVDALAVFLRRLHSIPVCNCPFNSDRVFRLAQAQSRMNNGLVDA
                     SDFDDERNGWPVEQVWKEMHTLLPFSPDSVVTHGDFSLDNLIFDEGKLIGCIDVGRVGI
                     ADRYQDLAILWNCLGEFSPSLQKRLFQKYGIDNPDMNKLQFHLMLDEFF"
     primer_bind     complement(885..904)
                     /label=Kan-R
                     /note="Kanamycin resistance gene, reverse primer"
     rep_origin      1764..2352
                     /direction=RIGHT
                     /label=ori
                     /note="high-copy-number ColE1/pMB1/pBR322/pUC origin of
                     replication"
     primer_bind     2506..2523
                     /label=L4440
                     /note="L4440 vector, forward primer"
     promoter        2676..2706
                     /label=lac promoter
                     /note="promoter for the E. coli lac operon"
     protein_bind    2714..2730
                     /label=lac operator
                     /bound_moiety="lac repressor encoded by lacI"
                     /note="The lac repressor binds to the lac operator to
                     inhibit transcription in E. coli. This inhibition can be
                     relieved by adding lactose or
                     isopropyl-beta-D-thiogalactopyranoside (IPTG)."
     primer_bind     2719..2741
                     /label=M13/pUC Reverse
                     /note="In lacZ gene"
     primer_bind     2738..2754
                     /label=M13 rev
                     /note="common sequencing primer, one of multiple similar
                     variants"
     promoter        2775..2793
                     /label=T3 promoter
                     /note="promoter for bacteriophage T3 RNA polymerase"
     terminator      2824..3071
                     /gene="S. cerevisiae CYC1"
                     /label=CYC1 terminator
                     /note="transcription terminator for CYC1"
     primer_bind     3037..3055
                     /label=CYC1
                     /note="CYC1 transcription termination signal, reverse
                     primer"
     promoter        5332..5733
                     /gene="S. cerevisiae ADH1"
                     /label=ADH1 promoter
                     /note="promoter for alcohol dehydrogenase 1"
     CDS             5761..6366
                     /codon_start=1
                     /gene="lexA"
                     /product="E. coli DNA-binding protein that represses genes
                     involved in the SOS response to DNA damage"
                     /label=LexA
                     /note="The N-terminal DNA-binding domain recognizes the
                     16-bp palindromic sequence 5'-CTGTATATATATACAG-3'."
                     /translation="MKALTARQQEVFDLIRDHISQTGMPPTRAEIAQRLGFRSPNAAEE
                     HLKALARKGVIEIVSGASRGIRLLQEEEEGLPLVGRVAAGEPLLAQQHIEGHYQVDPSL
                     FKPNADFLLRVSGMSMKDIGIMDGDLLAVHKTQDVRNGQVVVARIDDEVTVKRLKKQGN
                     KVELLPENSEFKPIVVDLRQQSFTIEGLAVGVIRNGDWL"
     primer_bind     6304..6325
                     /label=LexA
                     /note="LexA DNA binding domain, forward primer"
     regulatory      6388..6397
                     /regulatory_class="other"
                     /note="vertebrate consensus sequence for strong initiation
                     of translation (Kozak, 1987)"
     CDS             6460..8298
                     /codon_start=1
                     /product="Arabidopsis thaliana cryptochrome 2"
                     /label=CRY2
                     /note="binds to CIB1 upon exposure to blue light (Kennedy
                     et al., 2010)"
                     /translation="MKMDKKTIVWFRRDLRIEDNPALAAAAHEGSVFPVFIWCPEEEGQ
                     FYPGRASRWWMKQSLAHLSQSLKALGSDLTLIKTHNTISAILDCIRVTGATKVVFNHLY
                     DPVSLVRDHTVKEKLVERGISVQSYNGDLLYEPWEIYCEKGKPFTSFNSYWKKCLDMSI
                     ESVMLPPPWRLMPITAAAEAIWACSIEELGLENEAEKPSNALLTRAWSPGWSNADKLLN
                     EFIEKQLIDYAKNSKKVVGNSTSLLSPYLHFGEISVRHVFQCARMKQIIWARDKNSEGE
                     ESADLFLRGIGLREYSRYICFNFPFTHEQSLLSHLRFFPWDADVDKFKAWRQGRTGYPL
                     VDAGMRELWATGWMHNRIRVIVSSFAVKFLLLPWKWGMKYFWDTLLDADLECDILGWQY
                     ISGSIPDGHELDRLDNPALQGAKYDPEGEYIRQWLPELARLPTEWIHHPWDAPLTVLKA
                     SGVELGTNYAKPIVDIDTARELLAKAISRTREAQIMIGAAPDEIVADSFEALGANTIKE
                     PGLCPSVSSNDQQVPSAVRYNGSKRVKPEEEEERDMKKSRGFDERELFSTAESSSSSSV
                     FFVSQSCSLASEGKNLEGIQDSSDQITTSLGKNGCK"
     terminator      8332..8519
                     /gene="S. cerevisiae ADH1"
                     /label=ADH1 terminator
                     /note="transcription terminator for the S. cerevisiae
                     alcohol dehydrogenase 1 (ADH1) gene"
     primer_bind     complement(8387..8411)
                     /label=pHybLex-R
                     /note="ADH terminator, reverse primer"
     CDS             complement(8572..9246)
                     /codon_start=1
                     /gene="S. cerevisiae TRP1"
                     /product="phosphoribosylanthranilate isomerase, required
                     for tryptophan biosynthesis"
                     /label=TRP1
                     /note="yeast auxotrophic marker"
                     /translation="MSVINFTGSSGPLVKVCGLQSTEAAECALDSDADLLGIICVPNRK
                     RTIDPVIARKISSLVKAYKNSSGTPKYLVGVFRNQPKEDVLALVNDYGIDIVQLHGDES
                     WQEYQEFLGLPVIKRLVFPKDCNILLSAASQKPHSFIPLFDSEAGGTGELLDWNSISDW
                     VGRQESPESLHFMLAGGLTPENVGDALRLNGVIGVDVSGGVETNGVKDSNKIANFVKNA
                     KK"
     promoter        complement(9247..9348)
                     /gene="S. cerevisiae TRP1"
                     /label=TRP1 promoter
     primer_bind     complement(9363..9379)
                     /label=M13 rev
                     /note="common sequencing primer, one of multiple similar
                     variants"
     primer_bind     complement(9400..9419)
                     /label=pRS-marker
                     /note="pRS vectors, use to sequence yeast selectable
                     marker"
     primer_bind     9519..9541
                     /label=pGEX 3'
                     /note="pGEX vectors, reverse primer"
ORIGIN
        1 gacgaaaggg cctcgtgata cgcctatttt tataggttaa tgtcatgata ataatggttt
       61 cttaggacgg atcgcttgcc tgtaacttac acgcgcctcg tatcttttaa tgatggaata
      121 atttgggaat ttactctgtg tttatttatt tttatgtttt gtatttggat tttagaaagt
      181 aaataaagaa ggtagaagag ttacggaatg aagaaaaaaa aataaacaaa ggtttaaaaa
      241 atttcaacaa aaagcgtact ttacatatat atttattaga caagaaaagc agattaaata
      301 gatatacatt cgattaacga taagtaaaat gtaaaatcac aggattttcg tgtgtggtct
      361 tctacacaga caagatgaaa caattcggca ttaatacctg agagcaggaa gagcaagata
      421 aaaggtagta tttgttggcg atccccctag agtcttttac atcttcggaa aacaaaaact
      481 attttttctt taatttcttt ttttactttc tatttttaat ttatatattt atattaaaaa
      541 atttaaatta taattatttt tatagcacgt gatgaaaagg acccaggtgg cacttttcgg
      601 ggaaatgtgc gcggaacccc tatttgttta tttttctaaa tacattcaaa tatgtatccg
      661 ctcatgagac aataaccctg ataaatgctt caataatctg cagctctggc ccgtgtctca
      721 aaatctctga tgttacattg cacaagataa aaatatatca tcatgaacaa taaaactgtc
      781 tgcttacata aacagtaata caaggggtgt tatgagccat attcaacggg aaacgtcttg
      841 ctggaggccg cgattaaatt ccaacatgga tgctgattta tatgggtata aatgggctcg
      901 cgataatgtc gggcaatcag gtgcgacaat ctttcgattg tatgggaagc ccgatgcgcc
      961 agagttgttt ctgaaacatg gcaaaggtag cgttgccaat gatgttacag atgagatggt
     1021 cagactaaac tggctgacgg aatttatgcc tcttccgacc atcaagcatt ttatccgtac
     1081 tcctgatgat gcatggttac tcaccactgc gatccgcggg aaaacagcat tccaggtatt
     1141 agaagaatat cctgattcag gtgaaaatat tgttgatgcg ctggcagtgt tcctgcgccg
     1201 gttgcattcg attcctgttt gtaattgtcc ttttaacagc gatcgcgtat ttcgtctcgc
     1261 tcaggcgcaa tcacgaatga ataacggttt ggttgatgcg agtgattttg atgacgagcg
     1321 taatggctgg cctgttgaac aagtctggaa agaaatgcat acgcttttgc cattctcacc
     1381 ggattcagtc gtcactcatg gtgatttctc acttgataac cttatttttg acgaggggaa
     1441 attaataggt tgtattgatg ttggacgagt cggaatcgca gaccgatacc aggatcttgc
     1501 catcctatgg aactgcctcg gtgagttttc tccttcatta cagaaacggc tttttcaaaa
     1561 atatggtatt gataatcctg atatgaataa attgcagttt catttgatgc tcgatgagtt
     1621 tttctaatca gaattggtta attggttgta acactggcag agcattacgc tgacttgacg
     1681 ggacggcgca tgaccaaaat cccttaacgt gagttttcgt tccactgagc gtcagacccc
     1741 gtagaaaaga tcaaaggatc ttcttgagat cctttttttc tgcgcgtaat ctgctgcttg
     1801 caaacaaaaa aaccaccgct accagcggtg gtttgtttgc cggatcaaga gctaccaact
     1861 ctttttccga aggtaactgg cttcagcaga gcgcagatac caaatactgt ccttctagtg
     1921 tagccgtagt taggccacca cttcaagaac tctgtagcac cgcctacata cctcgctctg
     1981 ctaatcctgt taccagtggc tgctgccagt ggcgataagt cgtgtcttac cgggttggac
     2041 tcaagacgat agttaccgga taaggcgcag cggtcgggct gaacgggggg ttcgtgcaca
     2101 cagcccagct tggagcgaac gacctacacc gaactgagat acctacagcg tgagcattga
     2161 gaaagcgcca cgcttcccga agggagaaag gcggacaggt atccggtaag cggcagggtc
     2221 ggaacaggag agcgcacgag ggagcttcca ggggggaacg cctggtatct ttatagtcct
     2281 gtcgggtttc gccacctctg acttgagcgt cgatttttgt gatgctcgtc aggggggccg
     2341 agcctatgga aaaacgccag caacgcggcc tttttacggt tcctggcctt ttgctggcct
     2401 tttgctcaca tgttctttcc tgcgttatcc cctgattctg tggataaccg tattaccgcc
     2461 tttgagtgag ctgataccgc tcgccgcagc cgaacgaccg agcgcagcga gtcagtgagc
     2521 gaggaagcgg aagagcgccc aatacgcaaa ccgcctctcc ccgcgcgttg gccgattcat
     2581 taatgcagct ggcacgacag gtttcccgac tggaaagcgg gcagtgagcg caacgcaatt
     2641 aatgtgagtt acctcactca ttaggcaccc caggctttac actttatgct tccggctcct
     2701 atgttgtgtg gaattgtgag cggataacaa tttcacacag gaaacagcta tgaccatgat
     2761 tacgccaagc tcggaattaa ccctcactaa agggaacaaa agctggtacc gatcccgagc
     2821 tttgcaaatt aaagccttcg agcgtcccaa aaccttctca agcaaggttt tcagtataat
     2881 gttacatgcg tacacgcgtc tgtacagaaa aaaaagaaaa atttgaaata taaataacgt
     2941 tcttaatact aacataacta taaaaaaata aatagggacc tagacttcag gttgtctaac
     3001 tccttccttt tcggttagag cggatgtggg gggagggcgt gaatgtaagc gtgacataac
     3061 taattacatg atatcgacaa aggaaaaggg gcctgtttac tcacaggctt ttttcaagta
     3121 ggtaattaag tcgtttctgt ctttttcctt cttcaaccca ccaaaggcca tcttggtact
     3181 tttttttttt tttttttttt tttttttttt tttttttttt tttttttttt tttttttttt
     3241 tttttttttt tttttttttt tttttttttt tttcatagaa ataatacaga agtagatgtt
     3301 gaattagatt aaactgaaga tatataattt attggaaaat acatagagct ttttgttgat
     3361 gcgcttaagc gatcaattca acaacaccac cagcagctct gattttttct tcagccaact
     3421 tggagacgaa tctagctttg acgataactg gaacatttgg aattctaccc ttacccaaga
     3481 tcttaccgta accggctgcc aaagtgtcaa taactggagc agtttcctta gaagcagatt
     3541 tcaagtattg gtctctcttg tcttctggga tcaatgtcca caatttgtcc aagttcaaga
     3601 ctggcttcca gaaatgagct tgttgcttgt ggaagtatct cataccaacc ttaccgaaat
     3661 aacctggatg gtatttatcc atgttaattc tgtggtgatg ttgaccaccg gccatacctc
     3721 taccaccggg gtgctttctg tgcttaccga tacgaccttt accggctgag acgtgacctc
     3781 tgtgctttct agtcttagtg aatctggaag gcattcttga ttagttggat gattgttctg
     3841 ggatttaatg caaaaatcac ttaagaagga aaatcaacgg agaaagcaaa cgccatctta
     3901 aatatacggg atacagatga aagggtttga acctatctgg aaaatagcat taaacaagcg
     3961 aaaaactgcg aggaaaattg tttgcgtctc tgcgggctat tcacgcgcca gaggaaaata
     4021 ggaaaaataa cagggcatta gaaaaataat tttgattttg gtaatgtgtg ggtcctggtg
     4081 tacagatgtt acattggtta cagtactctt gtttttgctg tgtttttcga tgaatctcca
     4141 aaatggttgt tagcacatgg aagagtcacc gatgctaagt tatctctatg taagctacgt
     4201 ggcgtgactt ttgatgaagc cgcacaagag atacaggatt ggcaactgca aatagaatct
     4261 ggggatcccc cctcgagatc cgggatcgaa gaaatgatgg taaatgaaat aggaaatcaa
     4321 ggagcatgaa ggcaaaagac aaatataagg gtcgaacgaa aaataaagtg aaaagtgttg
     4381 atatgatgta tttggctttg cggcgccgaa aaaacgagtt tacgcaattg cacaatcatg
     4441 ctgactctgt ggcggacccg cgctcttgcc ggcccggcga taacgctggg cgtgaggctg
     4501 tgcccggcgg agttttttgc gcctgcattt tccaaggttt accctgcgct aaggggcgag
     4561 attggagaag caataagaat gccggttggg gttgcgatga tgacgaccac gacaactggt
     4621 gtcattattt aagttgccga aagaacctga gtgcatttgc aacatgagta tactagaaga
     4681 atgagccaag acttgcgaga cgcgagtttg ccggtggtgc gaacaataga gcgaccatga
     4741 ccttgaaggt gagacgcgca taaccgctag agtactttga agaggaaaca gcaatagggt
     4801 tgctaccagt ataaatagac aggtacatac aacactggaa atggttgtct gtttgagtac
     4861 gctttcaatt catttgggtg tgcactttat tatgttacaa tatggaaggg aactttacac
     4921 ttctcctatg cacatatatt aattaaagtc caatgctagt agagaagggg ggtaacaccc
     4981 ctccgcgctc ttttccgatt tttttctaaa ccgtggaata tttcggatat ccttttgttg
     5041 tttccgggtg tacaatatgg acttcctctt ttctggcaac caaacccata catcgggatt
     5101 cctataatac cttcgttggt ctccctaaca tgtaggtggc ggaggggaga tatacaatag
     5161 aacagatacc agacaagaca taatgggcta aacaagacta caccaattac actgcctcat
     5221 tgatggtggt acataacgaa ctaatactgt agccctagac ttgatagcca tcatcatatc
     5281 gaagtttcac tacccttttt ccatttgcca tctattgaag taataatagg cgcatgcaac
     5341 ttcttttctt tttttttctt ttctctctcc cccgttgttg tctcaccata tccgcaatga
     5401 caaaaaaaat gatggaagac actaaaggaa aaaattaacg acaaagacag caccaacaga
     5461 tgtcgttgtt ccagagctga tgaggggtat cttcgaacac acgaaacttt ttccttcctt
     5521 cattcacgca cactactctc taatgagcaa cggtatacgg ccttccttcc agttacttga
     5581 atttgaaata aaaaaagttt gccgctttgc tatcaagtat aaatagacct gcaattatta
     5641 atcttttgtt tcctcgtcat tgttctcgtt ccctttcttc cttgtttctt tttctgcaca
     5701 atatttcaag ctataccaag catacaatca actccaagct tgaagcaagc ctcctgaaag
     5761 atgaaagcgt taacggccag gcaacaagag gtgtttgatc tcatccgtga tcacatcagc
     5821 cagacaggta tgccgccgac gcgtgcggaa atcgcgcagc gtttggggtt ccgttcccca
     5881 aacgcggctg aagaacatct gaaggcgctg gcacgcaaag gcgttattga aattgtttcc
     5941 ggcgcatcac gcgggattcg tctgttgcag gaagaggaag aagggttgcc gctggtaggt
     6001 cgtgtggctg ccggtgaacc acttctggcg caacagcata ttgaaggtca ttatcaggtc
     6061 gatccttcct tattcaagcc gaatgctgat ttcctgctgc gcgtcagcgg gatgtcgatg
     6121 aaagatatcg gcattatgga tggtgacttg ctggcagtgc ataaaactca ggatgtacgt
     6181 aacggtcagg tcgttgtcgc acgtattgat gacgaggtta ccgttaagcg cctgaaaaaa
     6241 cagggcaata aagtcgaact gttgccagaa aatagcgagt ttaaaccaat tgtcgtagat
     6301 cttcgtcagc agagcttcac cattgaaggg ctggcggttg gggttattcg caacggcgac
     6361 tggctggaat tcccggggat ccgtcgacca tggcggccgc tcgagtcgac ctgcagccaa
     6421 gctaattccg ggcgaatttc ttatgattta ggcggcagca tgaagatgga caaaaagact
     6481 atagtttggt ttagaagaga cctaaggatt gaggataatc ctgcattagc agcagctgct
     6541 cacgaaggat ctgtttttcc tgtcttcatt tggtgtcctg aagaagaagg acagttttat
     6601 cctggaagag cttcaagatg gtggatgaaa caatcacttg ctcacttatc tcaatccttg
     6661 aaggctcttg gatctgacct cactttaatc aaaacccaca acacgatttc agcgatcttg
     6721 gattgtatcc gcgttaccgg tgctacaaaa gtcgtcttta accacctcta tgatcctgtt
     6781 tcgttagttc gggaccatac cgtaaaggag aagctggtgg aacgtgggat ctctgtgcaa
     6841 agctacaatg gagatctatt gtatgaaccg tgggagatat actgcgaaaa gggcaaacct
     6901 tttacgagtt tcaattctta ctggaagaaa tgcttagata tgtcgattga atccgttatg
     6961 cttcctcctc cttggcggtt gatgccaata actgcagcgg ctgaagcgat ttgggcgtgt
     7021 tcgattgaag aactagggct ggagaatgag gccgagaaac cgagcaatgc gttgttaact
     7081 agagcttggt ctccaggatg gagcaatgct gataagttac taaatgagtt catcgagaag
     7141 cagttgatag attatgcaaa gaacagcaag aaagttgttg ggaattctac ttcactactt
     7201 tctccgtatc tccatttcgg ggaaataagc gtcagacacg ttttccagtg tgcccggatg
     7261 aaacaaatta tatgggcaag agataagaac agtgaaggag aagaaagtgc agatcttttt
     7321 cttaggggaa tcggtttaag agagtattct cggtatatat gtttcaactt cccgtttact
     7381 cacgagcaat cgttgttgag tcatcttcgg tttttccctt gggatgctga tgttgataag
     7441 ttcaaggcct ggagacaagg caggaccggt tatccgttgg tggatgccgg aatgagagag
     7501 ctttgggcta ccggatggat gcataacaga ataagagtga ttgtttcaag ctttgctgtg
     7561 aagtttcttc tccttccatg gaaatgggga atgaagtatt tctgggatac acttttggat
     7621 gctgatttgg aatgtgacat ccttggctgg cagtatatct ctgggagtat ccccgatggc
     7681 cacgagcttg atcgcttgga caatcccgcg ttacaaggcg ccaaatatga cccagaaggt
     7741 gagtacataa ggcaatggct tcccgagctt gcgagattgc caactgaatg gatccatcat
     7801 ccatgggacg ctcctttaac cgtactcaaa gcttctggtg tggaactcgg aacaaactat
     7861 gcgaaaccca ttgtagacat cgacacagct cgtgagctac tagctaaagc tatttcaaga
     7921 acccgtgaag cacagatcat gatcggagca gcacctgatg agattgtagc agatagcttc
     7981 gaggccttag gggctaatac cattaaagaa cctggtcttt gcccatctgt gtcttctaat
     8041 gaccaacaag taccttcggc tgttcgttac aacgggtcaa agagagtgaa acctgaggaa
     8101 gaagaagaga gagacatgaa gaaatctagg ggattcgatg aaagggagtt gttttcgact
     8161 gctgaatctt cttcttcttc gagtgtgttt ttcgtttcgc agtcttgctc gttggcatca
     8221 gaagggaaga atctggaagg tattcaagat tcatctgatc agattactac aagtttggga
     8281 aaaaatggtt gcaaatgagg atccgtcgac ctgcagccaa gctaattccg ggcgaatttc
     8341 ttatgattta tgatttttat tattaaataa gttataaaaa aaataagtgt atacaaattt
     8401 taaagtgact cttaggtttt aaaacgaaaa ttcttgttct tgagtaactc tttcctgtag
     8461 gtcaggttgc tttctcaggt atagcatgag gtcgctctta ttgaccacac ctctaccggc
     8521 atgccggcaa gtgcacaaac aatacttaaa taaatactac tcagtaataa cctatttctt
     8581 agcatttttg acgaaatttg ctattttgtt agagtctttt acaccatttg tctccacacc
     8641 tccgcttaca tcaacaccaa taacgccatt taatctaagc gcatcaccaa cattttctgg
     8701 cgtcagtcca ccagctaaca taaaatgtaa gctttcgggg ctctcttgcc ttccaaccca
     8761 gtcagaaatc gagttccaat ccaaaagttc acctgtccca cctgcttctg aatcaaacaa
     8821 gggaataaac gaatgaggtt tctgtgaagc tgcactgagt agtatgttgc agtcttttgg
     8881 aaatacgagt cttttaataa ctggcaaacc gaggaactct tggtattctt gccacgactc
     8941 atctccatgc agttggacga tatcaatgcc gtaatcattg accagagcca aaacatcctc
     9001 cttaggttga ttacgaaaca cgccaaccaa gtatttcgga gtgcctgaac tatttttata
     9061 tgcttttaca agacttgaaa ttttccttgc aataaccggg tcaattgttc tctttctatt
     9121 gggcacacat ataataccca gcaagtcagc atcggaatct agagcacatt ctgcggcctc
     9181 tgtgctctgc aagccgcaaa ctttcaccaa tggaccagaa ctacctgtga aattaataac
     9241 agacatactc caagctgcct ttgtgtgctt aatcacgtat actcacgtgc tcaatagtca
     9301 ccaatgccct ccctcttggc cctctccttt tcttttttcg accgaattaa ttcgtaatca
     9361 tggtcatagc tgtttcctgt cgatatggtg cactctcagt acaatctgct ctgatgccgc
     9421 atagttaagc cagccccgac acccgccaac acccgctgac gcgccctgac gggcttgtct
     9481 gctcccggca tccgcttaca gacaagctgt gaccgtctcc gggagctgca tgtgtcagag
     9541 gttttcaccg tcatcaccga aacgcgcga
//
