[The description below was written by a language model from this plasmid's Addgene catalogue record and the feature table of its GenBank file.]
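Description:
pDBTrp-LexABD-CRY2FL is a 9.6 kb yeast expression plasmid built on the custom pDBTrp backbone, a shuttle vector for Saccharomyces cerevisiae and E. coli. In yeast it is maintained as a low-copy centromeric plasmid through a CEN6/ARS element and is selected by tryptophan prototrophy through the TRP1 marker, which is driven by its own promoter. In bacteria it replicates from a high-copy ColE1/pUC-type origin and is selected with kanamycin through the aph(3')-Ia gene.

The payload is a fusion protein expressed from the constitutive yeast ADH1 promoter and terminated by the ADH1 terminator. The E. coli LexA coding region, which supplies the DNA-binding domain, sits at the N terminus. It is followed by full-length Arabidopsis thaliana cryptochrome 2 (CRY2), which retains its endogenous nuclear localisation signal. CRY2 is a blue-light photoreceptor that binds its partner CIB1 when illuminated. The plasmid therefore acts as the DNA-binding "bait" half of a light-controlled two-hybrid-style split transcription factor. The record says it is to be used with a companion plasmid, whose contents are not described here but which presumably supplies the CRY2 binding partner fused to an activation domain. Blue light would then recruit that partner to LexA operator sites and switch on a reporter or target gene.

The feature table also lists a lac promoter/operator, a T3 promoter and a CYC1 terminator upstream of the expression cassette. A stretch of roughly 2.2 kb between the CYC1 terminator and the ADH1 promoter is unannotated, so its content cannot be stated. The construct comes from work that benchmarked optical dimerizer systems.
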