Addgene plasmid #78210: pDBTrp-LexABD-CRY2FL
Purpose: Use with Addgene 40615 for blue light transcription control in yeast
Depositing lab: Chandra Tucker. Depositing organization: University of Colorado Denver and Anschutz Medical Campus. Publication: Benchmarking of optical dimerizer systems. Pathak GP, Strickland D, Vrana JD, Tucker CL. ACS Synth Biol. 2014 Nov 21;3(11):832-8. doi: 10.1021/sb500291r. Epub 2014 Nov 5. PubMed 25350266.
Backbone
  Vector backbone: pDBTrp
  Backbone manufacturer: custom
  Vector type: Yeast Expression
  Selectable markers: TRP1
Growth in bacteria
  Bacterial resistance: Kanamycin, 50 μg/mL
  Growth temperature: 37°C
  Growth strain: DH5alpha
  Copy number: High Copy
Gene/Insert
  Gene/Insert name: LexABD-CRY2 (alt name: cry2)
  Species: A. thaliana (mustard weed)
  Mutation: contains endogenous CRY2 NLS
  Entrez Gene: CRY2 (a.k.a. AT1G04400, AT-PHH1, ATCRY2, CRYPTOCHROME 2 APOPROTEIN, F19P19.14, F19P19_14, FHA, PHH1, cryptochrome 2)
  Promoter: ADH1
  Tag / fusion protein: lexA binding domain (N terminal on insert)
  Cloning method: Ligation Independent Cloning
  Sequencing primers: 5′ ADH1
Terms and licenses: Academic/Nonprofit Terms; Industry Terms: Not Available to Industry
How to cite: pDBTrp-LexABD-CRY2FL was a gift from Chandra Tucker (Addgene plasmid # 78210 ; http://n2t.net/addgene:78210 ; RRID:Addgene_78210)
