>Addgene plasmid #78210 | pDBTrp-LexABD-CRY2FL | addgene partial sequence | sequence record 152887 | pWBC 5'-CACAATATTTCAAGCTATACC-3'
TGATCACATCAGCCAGACAGGTATGCCGCCGACGCGTGCGGAAATCGCGCAGCGTTTGGGGTTCCGTTCC
CCAAACGCGGCTGAAGAACATCTGAAGGCGCTGGCACGCAAAGGCGTTATTGAAATTGTTTCCGGCGCAT
CACGCGGGATTCGTCTGTTGCAGGAAGAGGAAGAAGGGTTGCCGCTGGTAGGTCGTGTGGCTGCCGGTGA
ACCACTTCTGGCGCAACAGCATATTGAAGGTCATTATCAGGTCGATCCTTCCTTATTCAAGCCGAATGCT
GATTTCCTGCTGCGCGTCAGCGGGATGTCGATGAAAGATATCGGCATTATGGATGGTGACTTGCTGGCAG
TGCATAAAACTCAGGATGTACGTAACGGTCAGGTCGTTGTCGCACGTATTGATGACGAGGTTACCGTTAA
GCGCCTGAAAAAACAGGGCAATAAAGTCGAACTGTTGCCAGAAAATAGCGAGTTTAAACCAATTGTCGTA
GATCTTCGTCAGCAGAGCTTCACCATTGAAGGGCTGGCGGTTGGGGTTATTCGCAACGGCGACTGGCTGG
AATTCCCGGGGATCCGTCGACCATGGCGGCCGCTCGAGTCGACCTGCAGCCAAGCTAATTCCGG
