>Addgene plasmid #78210 | pDBTrp-LexABD-CRY2FL | addgene partial sequence | sequence record 153048 | pHybLex_rev 5'-GAGTCACTTTAAAATTTGTATACAC-3'
ATCATAAATCATAAGAAATTCGCCCGGAATTAGCTTGGCTGCAGGTCGACGGATCCTCATTTGCAACCAT
TTTTTCCCAAACTTGTAGTAATCTGATCAGATGAATCTTGAATACCTTCCAGATTCTTCCCTTCTGATGC
CAACGAGCAAGACTGCGAAACGAAAAACACACTCGAAGAAGAAGAAGATTCAGCAGTCGAAAACAACTCC
CTTTCATCGAATCCCCTAGATTTCTTCATGTCTCTCTCTTCTTCTTCCTCAGGTTTCACTCTCTTTGACC
CGTTGTAACGAACAGCCGAAGGTACTTGTTGGTCATTAGAAGACACAGATGGGCAAAGACCAGGTTCTTT
AATGGTATTAGCCCCTAAGGCCTCGAAGCTATCTGCTACAATCTCATCAGGTGCTGCTCCGATCATGATC
TGTGCTTCACGGGTTCTTGAAATAGCTTTAGCTAGTAGCTCACGAGCTGTGTCGATGTCTACAATGGGTT
TCGCATAGTTTGTTCCGAGTTCCACACCAGAAGCTTTGAGTACGGTTAAAGGAGCGTCCCATGGATGATG
GATCCATTCAGTTGGCAATCTCGCAAGCTCGGGAAGCCATTGCCTTATGTACTCACCTTCTGGGTCATAT
TTGGCGCCTTGTAACGCGGGATTGTCCAAGCGATCAAGCTCGTGGCCATCGGGGATACTCCCAGAGATAT
ACTGCCAGCCAAGGATGTCACATTCCAAATCAGCATCCAAAAGTGTATCCCAGAAATACTTCATTCCCCA
TTTCCATGGAAGGAGAAGAAACTTCACAGCAAAGCTTGAAACAATCACTCTTATTCTGTTATGCATCCAT
CCGGTAGCC
